>Addgene plasmid #80559 | Rab39ba cds in pGem-T Easy | addgene full sequence | sequence record 176727 | Addgene NGS Result
CTCACTGACTCGCTGCGCTCGGTCGTTCGGCTGCGGCGAGCGGTATCAGCTCACTCAAAGGCGGTAATAC
GGTTATCCACAGAATCAGGGGATAACGCAGGAAAGAACATGTGAGCAAAAGGCCAGCAAAAGGCCAGGAA
CCGTAAAAAGGCCGCGTTGCTGGCGTTTTTCCATAGGCTCCGCCCCCCTGACGAGCATCACAAAAATCGA
CGCTCAAGTCAGAGGTGGCGAAACCCGACAGGACTATAAAGATACCAGGCGTTTCCCCCTGGAAGCTCCC
TCGTGCGCTCTCCTGTTCCGACCCTGCCGCTTACCGGATACCTGTCCGCCTTTCTCCCTTCGGGAAGCGT
GGCGCTTTCTCATAGCTCACGCTGTAGGTATCTCAGTTCGGTGTAGGTCGTTCGCTCCAAGCTGGGCTGT
GTGCACGAACCCCCCGTTCAGCCCGACCGCTGCGCCTTATCCGGTAACTATCGTCTTGAGTCCAACCCGG
TAAGACACGACTTATCGCCACTGGCAGCAGCCACTGGTAACAGGATTAGCAGAGCGAGGTATGTAGGCGG
TGCTACAGAGTTCTTGAAGTGGTGGCCTAACTACGGCTACACTAGAAGAACAGTATTTGGTATCTGCGCT
CTGCTGAAGCCAGTTACCTTCGGAAAAAGAGTTGGTAGCTCTTGATCCGGCAAACAAACCACCGCTGGTA
GCGGTGGTTTTTTTGTTTGCAAGCAGCAGATTACGCGCAGAAAAAAAGGATCTCAAGAAGATCCTTTGAT
CTTTTCTACGGGGTCTGACGCTCAGTGGAACGAAAACTCACGTTAAGGGATTTTGGTCATGAGATTATCA
AAAAGGATCTTCACCTAGATCCTTTTAAATTAAAAATGAAGTTTTAAATCAATCTAAAGTATATATGAGT
AAACTTGGTCTGACAGTTACCAATGCTTAATCAGTGAGGCACCTATCTCAGCGATCTGTCTATTTCGTTC
ATCCATAGTTGCCTGACTCCCCGTCGTGTAGATAACTACGATACGGGAGGGCTTACCATCTGGCCCCAGT
GCTGCAATGATACCGCGAGACCCACGCTCACCGGCTCCAGATTTATCAGCAATAAACCAGCCAGCCGGAA
GGGCCGAGCGCAGAAGTGGTCCTGCAACTTTATCCGCCTCCATCCAGTCTATTAATTGTTGCCGGGAAGC
TAGAGTAAGTAGTTCGCCAGTTAATAGTTTGCGCAACGTTGTTGCCATTGCTACAGGCATCGTGGTGTCA
CGCTCGTCGTTTGGTATGGCTTCATTCAGCTCCGGTTCCCAACGATCAAGGCGAGTTACATGATCCCCCA
TGTTGTGCAAAAAAGCGGTTAGCTCCTTCGGTCCTCCGATCGTTGTCAGAAGTAAGTTGGCCGCAGTGTT
ATCACTCATGGTTATGGCAGCACTGCATAATTCTCTTACTGTCATGCCATCCGTAAGATGCTTTTCTGTG
ACTGGTGAGTACTCAACCAAGTCATTCTGAGAATAGTGTATGCGGCGACCGAGTTGCTCTTGCCCGGCGT
CAATACGGGATAATACCGCGCCACATAGCAGAACTTTAAAAGTGCTCATCATTGGAAAACGTTCTTCGGG
GCGAAAACTCTCAAGGATCTTACCGCTGTTGAGATCCAGTTCGATGTAACCCACTCGTGCACCCAACTGA
TCTTCAGCATCTTTTACTTTCACCAGCGTTTCTGGGTGAGCAAAAACAGGAAGGCAAAATGCCGCAAAAA
AGGGAATAAGGGCGACACGGAAATGTTGAATACTCATACTCTTCCTTTTTCAATATTATTGAAGCATTTA
TCAGGGTTATTGTCTCATGAGCGGATACATATTTGAATGTATTTAGAAAAATAAACAAATAGGGGTTCCG
CGCACATTTCCCCGAAAAGTGCCACCTGATGCGGTGTGAAATACCGCACAGATGCGTAAGGAGAAAATAC
CGCATCAGGAAATTGTAAGCGTTAATATTTTGTTAAAATTCGCGTTAAATTTTTGTTAAATCAGCTCATT
TTTTAACCAATAGGCCGAAATCGGCAAAATCCCTTATAAATCAAAAGAATAGACCGAGATAGGGT
[37 nt withheld, positions 2096-2132]
AAAGAACGTGGACTCCAACGTCAAAGG
[49 nt withheld, positions 2160-2208]
T
[91 nt withheld, positions 2210-2300]
G
[124 nt withheld, positions 2302-2425]
CCATTCGCCATTCAGGCTGCGCAACTGTTGGGAAGGGCGATCGGTGCGGGCCTCTTCGCTATTACGCCAG
CTGGCGAAAGGGGGATGTGCTGCAAGGCGATTAAGTTGGGTAACGCCAGGGTTTTCCCAGTCACGACGTT
GTAAAACGACGGCCAGTGAATTGTAATACGACTCACTATAGGGCGAATTGGGCCCGACGTCGCATGCTCC
CGGCCGCCATGGCGGCCGCGGGAATTCGATTAAGCACAACGAAGATCAAGTAAGATATGGAAGCTATATG
GCTGTACCAGTTCAGACTGATTGTCATTGGCGACTCGACAGTGGGGAAGTCTTGTTTGATCAGACGCTTC
ACAGAAGGACGTTTTGCACAGGTGTCTGACCCGACTGTTGGCGTGGATTTCTTCTCCCGGCTGGTGGAGA
TTGAACCTGGCAAGCGCATCAAGCTTCAGATCTGGGACACAGCAGGCCAGGAGAGGTTCAGATCTATCAC
AAGGGCTTATTATCGCAATTCAGTGGGTGGCCTTTTGCTTTTCGACATCACCAACCGGCGCTCCTTCCAG
AATGTGCACGAGTGGCTGGAGGAGGCGCGCAGTCACGTACAGCCGCACAGCATTGTCTTCATCCTGGTGG
GACACAAGTGCGACCTGGAGCAGCAGAGGCAGGTCAGCCAGCAGGAGGCCGAAAAGCTGGCAGCCGCTTA
CGGCATGCGCTACGTGGAGACCTCTGCCCGCGACGCCATAAACGTGGAGAAGGCCTTCACCGAGCTCACA
CGCGACATCTTCGAGCTGGTCAAATGTGGGGATATTACCATTCAGGAGGGCTGGGAGGGGGTCAAGAGCG
GCTTCGTGCCCAATGTGGTGCATTCGTCCGAGGAGGTGACCAAGAGTGACCGCCGCTGCCTCTGTTGATC
ACCAGACTCTCGTTTCACCAATCACTAGTGAATTCGCGGCCGCCTGCAGGTCGACCATATGGGAGAGCTC
CCAACGCGTTGGATGCATAGCTTGAGTATTCTATAGTGTCACCTAAATAGCTTGGCGTAATCATGGTCAT
AGCTGTTTCCTGTGTGAAATTGTTATCCGCTCACAATTCCACACAACATACGAGCCGGAAGCATAAAGTG
TAAAGCCTGGGGTGCCTAATGAGTGAGCTAACTCACATTAATTGCGTTGCGCTCACTGCCCGCTTTCCAG
TCGGGAAACCTGTCGTGCCAGCTGCATTAATGAATCGGCCAACGCGCGGGGAGAGGCGGTTTGCGTATTG
GGCGCTCTTCCGCTTCCTCG
Features (pLannotate 1.2.2; 14 found; start..end, strand, type, name):
    168..756     -  rep_origin     ori: high-copy-number ColE1/pMB1/pBR322/pUC origin of replication
    927..1787    -  CDS            AmpR: β-lactamase; bla; confers resistance to ampicillin, carbenicillin, and related antibiotics
   1788..1892    -  promoter       AmpR promoter: bla
   1919..1969    +  misc_feature   bom (fragment): basis of mobility region from pBR322
   1997..2425    -  rep_origin     f1 ori (sequence partly withheld): f1 bacteriophage origin of replication; arrow indicates direction of (+) strand synthesis
   2429..2586    -  CDS            lacZα (fragment): LacZα fragment of β-galactosidase; lacZ fragment
   2589..2607    +  promoter       T7 promoter: promoter for bacteriophage T7 RNA polymerase
   2692..3330    +  CDS            RAB39B: RB39B_HUMAN - Experimental evidence at protein level: Swiss-Prot protein existence level 1. Small GTPases Rab involved in autophagy (PubMed:27103069). The small GTPases Rab are key regulators of intracellular membrane trafficking, from the formation of transport vesicles to their fusion with membranes. Rabs cycle between an inactive GDP-bound form and an active GTP-bound form that is able to recruit to membranes different sets of downstream effectors directly responsible for vesicle formation, movement, tethering and fusion (PubMed:27103069). May regulate the homeostasis of SNCA/alpha-synuclei
   3361..3423    -  CDS            VESPI_VESMG (fragment): Experimental evidence at protein level: Swiss-Prot protein existence level 1. Shows contractile activity on isolated ileum smooth muscle. From Vespa magnifica (Hornet).
   3435..3453    -  promoter       SP6 promoter: promoter for bacteriophage SP6 RNA polymerase
   3495..3511    -  protein_bind   lac operator: The lac repressor binds to the lac operator to inhibit transcription in E. coli. This inhibition can be relieved by adding lactose or isopropyl-β-D-thiogalactopyranoside (IPTG). lac repressor encoded by lacI
   3519..3549    -  promoter       lac promoter: promoter for the E. coli lac operon
   3564..3585    -  protein_bind   CAP binding site: CAP binding activates transcription in the presence of cAMP. E. coli catabolite activator protein
   3598..3690    -  CDS            lacI (fragment): lac repressor; lacI; The lac repressor binds to the lac operator to inhibit transcription in E. coli. This inhibition can be relieved by adding lactose or isopropyl-β-D-thiogalactopyranoside (IPTG).
