[The description below was written by a language model from this plasmid's Addgene catalogue record and pLannotate feature annotations shown in this document.]
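Description:
Rab39ba cds in pGem-T Easy is a bacterial cloning plasmid of about 3.7 kb that carries the coding sequence of zebrafish (Danio rerio) rab39ba in Promega's pGEM-T Easy TA-cloning backbone. It belongs to a library of full-length zebrafish rab clones made for in vivo cell biology. The plasmid is maintained at high copy number in E. coli through a ColE1/pUC-type origin and is selected with ampicillin via the β-lactamase gene and its native promoter. An f1 bacteriophage origin is also present, which in principle allows production of single-stranded DNA. The backbone's lac promoter, operator, CAP site and lacZα fragments are the remains of the blue/white screening cassette, which the insert interrupts.

The insert is annotated as a roughly 640 bp open reading frame. The annotation software labelled it by similarity to human RAB39B, a small Rab GTPase involved in membrane trafficking and autophagy, but the catalogue entry identifies it as the zebrafish gene rab39ba. It sits between opposing T7 and SP6 bacteriophage promoters, with the coding strand in the same orientation as T7. In vitro transcription from T7 should therefore give sense RNA, and transcription from SP6 should give antisense RNA, the strand used as a riboprobe. This fits the stated purpose of in situ hybridisation to map rab39ba expression. No eukaryotic promoter, tag or reporter is annotated, so the plasmid is not an expression vector for animal cells, though it can serve as a sequence-verified template for subcloning. The short hornet peptide match next to the insert is most likely a spurious hit in polylinker sequence.
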