Addgene plasmid #80559: Rab39ba cds in pGem-T Easy
Purpose: Can be used for in situ hybridisation or other purposes
Depositing lab: Rob Parton. Depositing organization: University of Queensland, Institute for Molecular Bioscience. Publication: A plasmid library of full-length zebrafish rab proteins for in vivo cell biology. Hall TE, Martel N, Lo HP, Xiong Z, Parton RG. Cell Logist. 2017 Mar 1;7(1):e1301151. doi: 10.1080/21592799.2017.1301151. eCollection 2017. PubMed 28396820.
Backbone
  Vector backbone: pGemT easy
  Backbone manufacturer: Promega
Growth in bacteria
  Bacterial resistance: Ampicillin, 100 μg/mL
  Growth temperature: 37°C
  Growth strain: DH5alpha
  Copy number: High Copy
Gene/Insert
  Gene/Insert name: rab39ba
  Species: D. rerio (zebrafish)
  Entrez Gene: rab39ba (a.k.a. tmem230, zgc:165464)
Terms and licenses: Academic/Nonprofit Terms; Industry Terms: Not Available to Industry
How to cite: Rab39ba cds in pGem-T Easy was a gift from Rob Parton (Addgene plasmid # 80559 ; http://n2t.net/addgene:80559 ; RRID:Addgene_80559)
